>Addgene plasmid #18749 | pWZL hygro H-Ras V12 | addgene full sequence | sequence record 222764 | Addgene NGS Result
CGAAAAGTGCCACCTGCAGCCTGAATATGGGCCAAACAGGATATCTGTGGTAAGCAGTTCCTGCCCCGGC
TCAGGGCCAAGAACAGATGGAACAGCTGAATATGGGCCAAACAGGATATCTGTGGTAAGCAGTTCCTGCC
CCGGCTCAGGGCCAAGAACAGATGGTCCCCAGATGCGGTCCAGCCCTCAGCAGTTTCTAGAGAACCATCA
GATGTTTCCAGGGTGCCCCAAGGACCTGAAATGACCCTGTGCCTTATTTGAACTAACCAATCAGTTCGCT
TCTCGCTTCTGTTCGCGCGCTTCTGCTCCCCGAGCTCAATAAAAGAGCCCACAACCCCTCACTCGGGGCG
CCAGTCCTCCGATTGACTGAGTCGCCCGGGTACCCGTGTATCCAATAAACCCTCTTGCAGTTGCATCCGA
CTTGTGGTCTCGCTGTTCCTTGGGAGGGTCTCCTCTGAGTGATTGACTACCCGTCAGCGGGGGTCTTTCA
TTTGGGGGCTCGTCCGGGATCGGGAGACCCCTGCCCAGGGACCACCGACCCACCACCGGGAGGCAAGCTG
GCCAGCAACTTATCTGTGTCTGTCCGATTGTCTAGTGTCTATGACTGATTTTATGCGCCTGCGTCGGTAC
TAGTTAGCTAACTAGCTCTGTATCTGGCGGACCCGTGGTGGAACTGACGAGTTCTGAACACCCGGCCGCA
ACCCTGGGAGACGTCCCAGGGACTTTGGGGGCCGTTTTTGTGGCCCGACCTGAGGAAGGGAGTCGATGTG
GAATCCGACCCCGTCAGGATATGTGGTTCTGGTAGGAGACGAGAACCTAAAACAGTTCCCGCCTCCGTCT
GAATTTTTGCTTTCGGTTTGGAACCGAAGCCGCGCGTCTTGTCTGCTGCAGCGCTGCAGCATCGTTCTGT
GTTGTCTCTGTCTGACTGTGTTTCTGTATTTGTCTGAAAATTAGGGCCAGACTGTTACCACTCCCTTAAG
TTTGACCTTAGGTCACTGGAAAGATGTCGAGCGGATCGCTCACAACCAGTCGGTAGATGTCAAGAAGAGA
CGTTGGGTTACCTTCTGCTCTGCAGAATGGCCAACCTTTAACGTCGGATGGCCGCGAGACGGCACCTTTA
ACCGAGACCTCATCACCCAGGTTAAGATCAAGGTCTTTTCACCTGGCCCGCATGGACACCCAGACCAGGT
CCCCTACATCGTGACCTGGGAAGCCTTGGCTTTTGACCCCCCTCCCTGGGTCAAGCCCTTTGTACACCCT
AAGCCTCCGCCTCCTCTTCCTCCATCCGCCCCGTCTCTCCCCCTTGAACCTCCTCGTTCGACCCCGCCTC
GATCCTCCCTTTATCCAGCCCTCACTCCTTCTCTAGGCGCCGGCCGGATCCCAGTGTGGTGGTACAGCTT
GGGGGGCCAGGGCCGGGGCCGAGCGATGACGGAATATAAGCTGGTGGTGGTGGGCGCCGTCGGTGTGGGC
AAGAGTGCGCTGACCATCCAGCTGATCCAGAACCATTTTGTGGACGAATACGACCCCACTATAGAGGATT
CCTACCGGAAGCAGGTGGTCATTGATGGGGAGACGTGCCTGTTGGACATCCTGGATACCGCCGGCCAGGA
GGAGTACAGCGCCATGCGGGACCAGTACATGCGCACCGGGGAGGGCTTCCTGTGTGTGTTTGCCATCAAC
AACACCAAGTCTTTTGAGGACATCCACCAGTACAGGGAGCAGATCAAACGGGTGAAGGACTCGGATGACG
TGCCCATGGTGCTGGTGGGGAACAAGTGTGACCTGGCTGCACGCACTGTGGAATCTCGGCAGGCTCAGGA
CCTCGCCCGAAGCTACGGCATCCCCTACATCGAGACCTCGGCCAAGACCCGGCAGGGAGTGGAGGATGCC
TTCTACACGTTGGTGCGTGAGATCCGGCAGCACAAGCTGCGGAAGCTGAACCCTCCTGATGAGAGTGGCC
CCGGCTGCATGAGCTGCAAGTGTGTGCTCTCCTGACGCAGCACAAGCTCAGGACATGGAGGTGCCGGATG
CAGGAAGGAGGTGCAGACGGAAGGAGGAGGAAGGAAGGACGGAAGCAAGGAAGGAAGGAAGGGCTGCTGG
AGCCCAGTCACCCCCCAAGCTGTAGGAATTCGCCAGCACAGTGGTCGACCAATTCCGGTTATTTTCCACC
ATATTGCCGTCTTTTGGCAATGTGAGGGCCCGGAAACCTGGCCCTGTCTTCTTGACGAGCATTCCTAGGG
GTCTTTCCCCTCTCGCCAAAGGAATGCAAGGTCTGTTGAATGTCGTGAAGGAAGCAGTTCCTCTGGAAGC
TTCTTGAAGACAAACAACGTCTGTAGCGACCCTTTGCAGGCAGCGGAACCCCCCACCTGGCGACAGGTGC
CTCTGCGGCCAAAAGCCACGTGTATAAGATACACCTGCAAAGGCGGCACAACCCCAGTGCCACGTTGTGA
GTTGGATAGTTGTGGAAAGAGTCAAATGGCTCTCCTCAAGCGTATTCAACAAGGGGCTGAAGGATGCCCA
GAAGGTACCCCATTGTATGGGATCTGATCTGGGGCCTCGGTGCACATGCTTTACATGTGTTTAGTCGAGG
TTAAAAAACGTCTAGGCCCCCCGAACCACGGGGACGTGGTTTTCCTTTGAAAAACACGATGATAATACCA
TGAAAAAGCCTGAACTCACCGCGACGTCTGTCGAGAAGTTTCTGATCGAAAAGTTCGACAGCGTCTCCGA
CCTGATGCAGCTCTCGGAGGGCGAAGAATCTCGTGCTTTCAGCTTCGATGTAGGAGGGCGTGGATATGTC
CTGCGGGTAAATAGCTGCGCCGATGGTTTCTACAAAGATCGTTATGTTTATCGGCACTTTGCATCGGCCG
CGCTCCCGATTCCGGAAGTGCTTGACATTGGGGAATTTAGCGAGAGCCTGACCTATTGCATCTCCCGCCG
TGCACAGGGTGTCACGTTGCAAGACCTGCCTGAAACCGAACTGCCCGCTGTTCTGCAGCCGGTCGCGGAG
GCCATGGATGCGATCGCTGCGGCCGATCTTAGCCAGACGAGCGGGTTCGGCCCATTCGGACCGCAAGGAA
TCGGTCAATACACTACATGGCGTGATTTCATATGCGCGATTGCTGATCCCCATGTGTATCACTGGCAAAC
TGTGATGGACGACACCGTCAGTGCGTCCGTCGCGCAGGCTCTCGATGAGCTGATGCTTTGGGCCGAGGAC
TGCCCCGAAGTCCGGCACCTCGTGCACGCGGATTTCGGCTCCAACAATGTCCTGACGGACAATGGCCGCA
TAACAGCGGTCATTGACTGGAGCGAGGCGATGTTCGGGGATTCCCAATACGAGGTCGCCAACATCTTCTT
CTGGAGGCCGTGGTTGGCTTGTATGGAGCAGCAGACGCGCTACTTCGAGCGGAGGCATCCGGAGCTTGCA
GGATCGCCGCGGCTCCGGGCGTATATGCTCCGCATTGGTCTTGACCAACTCTATCAGAGCTTGGTTGACG
GCAATTTCGATGATGCAGCTTGGGCGCAGGGTCGATGCGACGCAATCGTCCGATCCGGAGCCGGGACTGT
CGGGCGTACACAAATCGCCCGCAGAAGCGCGGCCGTCTGGACCGATGGCTGTGTAGAAGTACTCGCCGAT
AGTGGAAACCGACGCCCCAGCACTCGTCCGAGGGCAAAGGAATAGAGTAGATGCCGACCGGGATCTATCG
ATAAAATAAAAGATTTTATTTAGTCTCCAGAAAAAGGGGGGAATGAAAGACCCCACCTGTAGGTTTGGCA
AGCTAGCTTAAGTAACGCCATTTTGCAAGGCATGGAAAAATACATAACTGAGAATAGAGAAGTTCAGATC
AAGGTCAGGAACAGATGGAACAGCTGAATATGGGCCAAACAGGATATCTGTGGTAAGCAGTTCCTGCCCC
GGCTCAGGGCCAAGAACAGATGGAACAGCTGAATATGGGCCAAACAGGATATCTGTGGTAAGCAGTTCCT
GCCCCGGCTCAGGGCCAAGAACAGATGGTCCCCAGATGCGGTCCAGCCCTCAGCAGTTTCTAGAGAACCA
TCAGATGTTTCCAGGGTGCCCCAAGGACCTGAAATGACCCTGTGCCTTATTTGAACTAACCAATCAGTTC
GCTTCTCGCTTCTGTTCGCGCGCTTCTGCTCCCCGAGCTCAATAAAAGAGCCCACAACCCCTCACTCGGG
GCGCCAGTCCTCCGATTGACTGAGTCGCCCGGGTACCCGTGTATCCAATAAACCCTCTTGCAGTTGCATC
CGACTTGTGGTCTCGCTGTTCCTTGGGAGGGTCTCCTCTGAGTGATTGACTACCCGTCAGCGGGGGTCTT
TCACATGCAGCATGTATCAAAATTAATTTGGTTTTTTTTCTTAAGTATTTACATTAAATGGCCATAGTTG
CATTAATGAATCGGCCAACGCGCGGGGAGAGGCGGTTTGCGTATTGGGCGCTCTTCCGCTTCCTCGCTCA
CTGACTCGCTGCGCTCGGTCGTTCGGCTGCGGCGAGCGGTATCAGCTCACTCAAAGGCGGTAATACGGTT
ATCCACAGAATCAGGGGATAACGCAGGAAAGAACATGTGAGCAAAAGGCCAGCAAAAGGCCAGGAACCGT
AAAAAGGCCGCGTTGCTGGCGTTTTTCCATAGGCTCCGCCCCCCTGACGAGCATCACAAAAATCGACGCT
CAAGTCAGAGGTGGCGAAACCCGACAGGACTATAAAGATACCAGGCGTTTCCCCCTGGAAGCTCCCTCGT
GCGCTCTCCTGTTCCGACCCTGCCGCTTACCGGATACCTGTCCGCCTTTCTCCCTTCGGGAAGCGTGGCG
CTTTCTCATAGCTCACGCTGTAGGTATCTCAGTTCGGTGTAGGTCGTTCGCTCCAAGCTGGGCTGTGTGC
ACGAACCCCCCGTTCAGCCCGACCGCTGCGCCTTATCCGGTAACTATCGTCTTGAGTCCAACCCGGTAAG
ACACGACTTATCGCCACTGGCAGCAGCCACTGGTAACAGGATTAGCAGAGCGAGGTATGTAGGCGGTGCT
ACAGAGTTCTTGAAGTGGTGGCCTAACTACGGCTACACTAGAAGAACAGTATTTGGTATCTGCGCTCTGC
TGAAGCCAGTTACCTTCGGAAAAAGAGTTGGTAGCTCTTGATCCGGCAAACAAACCACCGCTGGTAGCGG
TGGTTTTTTTGTTTGCAAGCAGCAGATTACGCGCAGAAAAAAAGGATCTCAAGAAGATCCTTTGATCTTT
TCTACGGGGTCTGACGCTCAGTGGAACGAAAACTCACGTTAAGGGATTTTGGTCATGAGATTATCAAAAA
GGATCTTCACCTAGATCCTTTTGCGGCCGCAAATCAATCTAAAGTATATATGAGTAAACTTGGTCTGACA
GTTACCAATGCTTAATCAGTGAGGCACCTATCTCAGCGATCTGTCTATTTCGTTCATCCATAGTTGCCTG
ACTCCCCGTCGTGTAGATAACTACGATACGGGAGGGCTTACCATCTGGCCCCAGTGCTGCAATGATACCG
CGAGACCCACGCTCACCGGCTCCAGATTTATCAGCAATAAACCAGCCAGCCGGAAGGGCCGAGCGCAGAA
GTGGTCCTGCAACTTTATCCGCCTCCATCCAGTCTATTAATTGTTGCCGGGAAGCTAGAGTAAGTAGTTC
GCCAGTTAATAGTTTGCGCAACGTTGTTGCCATTGCTACAGGCATCGTGGTGTCACGCTCGTCGTTTGGT
ATGGCTTCATTCAGCTCCGGTTCCCAACGATCAAGGCGAGTTACATGATCCCCCATGTTGTGCAAAAAAG
CGGTTAGCTCCTTCGGTCCTCCGATCGTTGTCAGAAGTAAGTTGGCCGCAGTGTTATCACTCATGGTTAT
GGCAGCACTGCATAATTCTCTTACTGTCATGCCATCCGTAAGATGCTTTTCTGTGACTGGTGAGTACTCA
ACCAAGTCATTCTGAGAATAGTGTATGCGGCGACCGAGTTGCTCTTGCCCGGCGTCAATACGGGATAATA
CCGCGCCACATAGCAGAACTTTAAAAGTGCTCATCATTGGAAAACGTTCTTCGGGGCGAAAACTCTCAAG
GATCTTACCGCTGTTGAGATCCAGTTCGATGTAACCCACTCGTGCACCCAACTGATCTTCAGCATCTTTT
ACTTTCACCAGCGTTTCTGGGTGAGCAAAAACAGGAAGGCAAAATGCCGCAAAAAAGGGAATAAGGGCGA
CACGGAAATGTTGAATACTCATACTCTTCCTTTTTCAATATTATTGAAGCATTTATCAGGGTTATTGTCT
CATGAGCGGATACATATTTGAATGTATTTAGAAAAATAAACAAATAGGGGTTCCGCGCACATTTCCC
Features (pLannotate 1.2.2; 12 found; start..end, strand, type, name):
     21..490     +  LTR            LTR: long terminal repeat from Moloney murine leukemia virus
    614..888     +  misc_feature   MESV Ψ (fragment): packaging signal of murine embryonic stem cell virus
    955..1371    +  CDS            gag (truncated): truncated Moloney murine leukemia virus (MMLV) gag gene lacking the start codon
   1426..1995    +  CDS            H-Ras (G12V): human oncoprotein generated by the G12V mutation in the small GTPase H-Ras
   2194..2655    +  misc_feature   IRES: internal ribosome entry site (IRES) of the encephalomyocarditis virus (EMCV)
   2660..3682    +  CDS            hph: KHYB_ECOLX - Experimental evidence at protein level: Swiss-Prot protein existence level 1. The aminoglycoside phosphotransferases achieve inactivation of their antibiotic substrates by phosphorylation. Only phosphorylates hygromycin and closely related compounds such as demethyl analogs and destomycin. From Escherichia coli.
   3752..3873    +  LTR            3' LTR (ΔU3) (fragment): self-inactivating 3' long terminal repeat (LTR) from Moloney murine leukemia virus
   3874..4343    +  LTR            LTR: long terminal repeat from Moloney murine leukemia virus
   4409..4461    -  CDS            lacI (fragment): lac repressor; lacI; The lac repressor binds to the lac operator to inhibit transcription in E. coli. This inhibition can be relieved by adding lactose or isopropyl-β-D-thiogalactopyranoside (IPTG).
   4644..5232    -  rep_origin     ori: high-copy-number ColE1/pMB1/pBR322/pUC origin of replication
   5392..6252    -  CDS            AmpR: β-lactamase; bla; confers resistance to ampicillin, carbenicillin, and related antibiotics
   6253..6357    -  promoter       AmpR promoter: bla
