[The description below was written by a language model from this plasmid's Addgene catalogue record and pLannotate feature annotations shown in this document.]
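Description:
pWZL hygro H-Ras V12 is a Moloney murine leukemia virus-based retroviral expression vector, built on the pWZL Hygro backbone, that delivers the oncogenic G12V mutant of human H-Ras into mammalian cells. In bacteria it is maintained as a high-copy plasmid through a ColE1/pUC-type origin and is selected with ampicillin via the β-lactamase gene and its native promoter. A short lacI fragment annotated near the origin appears to be a non-functional backbone remnant.

The retroviral portion is flanked by MMLV long terminal repeats. Downstream of the 5′ LTR lie a packaging signal (annotated as an MESV Ψ fragment) and a truncated gag segment lacking its start codon. Together these allow the transcribed genomic RNA to be efficiently encapsidated when the plasmid is introduced into a packaging cell line that supplies the viral proteins in trans. The H-Ras V12 coding sequence was cloned between BamHI and SalI sites, both retained. No separate internal promoter is annotated, so expression is presumably driven from the 5′ LTR. An EMCV IRES follows the insert and directs translation of the hygromycin phosphotransferase gene (hph) from the same bicistronic transcript, so hygromycin resistance in transduced cells is coupled to oncogene expression. The feature table also shows a short fragment matching a ΔU3 3′ LTR immediately before a full-length 3′ LTR. This most likely reflects an annotation overlap rather than a self-inactivating design.

The G12V substitution produces a constitutively active Ras, and the construct is used for stable retroviral transduction to study Ras signalling. The associated publication used oncogenic Ras to examine premature senescence accompanied by p53 and p16INK4a accumulation.
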