Addgene plasmid #18749: pWZL hygro H-Ras V12
Depositing lab: Scott Lowe. Depositing organization: Cold Spring Harbor Laboratory. Publication: Oncogenic ras provokes premature cell senescence associated with accumulation of p53 and p16INK4a. Serrano M, Lin AW, McCurrach ME, Beach D, Lowe SW. Cell. 1997 Mar 7. 88(5):593-602. 10.1016/S0092-8674(00)81902-9 PubMed 9054499.
Backbone
  Vector backbone: pWZL Hygro
  Backbone manufacturer: Available at Addgene (#18750)
  Backbone size w/o insert (bp): 5915
  Vector type: Mammalian Expression, Retroviral
  Selectable markers: Hygromycin
Growth in bacteria
  Bacterial resistance: Ampicillin, 100 μg/mL
  Growth temperature: 37°C
  Growth strain: DH5alpha
  Copy number: High Copy
Gene/Insert
  Gene/Insert name: H-Ras V12 (alt name: HRas V12)
  Species: H. sapiens (human)
  Insert size (bp): 526
  Mutation: V12
  GenBank ID: NM_005343
  Entrez Gene: HRAS (a.k.a. C-BAS/HAS, C-H-RAS, C-HA-RAS1, CTLO, H-RASIDX, HAMSV, HRAS1, RASH1, p21ras)
  Cloning method: Restriction Enzyme; 5′ cloning site BamHI (not destroyed); 3′ cloning site SalI (not destroyed)
  Sequencing primers: 5′ pBABE 5'
Resource information
  A portion of this plasmid was derived from a plasmid made by: Jay Morgenstern
Terms and licenses: Academic/Nonprofit Terms; Industry Terms: Not Available to Industry
How to cite: pWZL hygro H-Ras V12 was a gift from Scott Lowe (Addgene plasmid # 18749 ; http://n2t.net/addgene:18749 ; RRID:Addgene_18749)
