>Addgene plasmid #18749 | pWZL hygro H-Ras V12 | addgene partial sequence | sequence record 24651 | 18749 with pBabe-5
GATCCNGTGTGGTGGTACAGCTTGGGGGGCCAGGGCCGGGGCCGAGCGATGACGGAATATAAGCTGGTGG
TGGTGGGCGCCGTCGGTGTGGGCAAGAGTGCGCTGACCATCCAGCTGATCCAGAACCATTTTGTGGACGA
ATACGACCCCACTATAGAGGATTCCTACCGGAAGCAGGTGGTCATTGATGGGGAGACGTGCCTGTTGGAC
ATCCTGGATACCGCCGGCCAGGAGGAGTACAGCGCCATGCGGGACCAGTACATGCGCACCGGGGAGGGCT
TCCTGTGTGTGTTTGCCATCAACAACACCAAGTCTTTTGAGGACATCCACCAGTACAGGGAGCAGATCAA
ACGGGTGAAGGACTCGGATGACGTGCCCATGGTGCTGGTGGGGAACAAGTGTGACCTGGCTGCACGCACT
GTGGAATCTCGGCAGGCTCAGGACCTCGCCCGAAGCTACGGCATCCCCTACATCGAGACCTCGGCCAAGA
CCCGGCAGGGAGTGGAGGATGCCTTCTACACGTTGGTGCGTGAGATCCGGCAGCACAAGCTGCGGAAGCT
GAACCCTCCTGATGAGAGTGGCCCCGGCTGCATGAGCTGCAAGTGTGTGCTCTCCTGACGCAGCACAAGC
TCAGGACATGGA
